Addgene plasmid #117803: pEGFP-AF8
Purpose: mammalian expression of GFP-tagged human centromere protein A
Depositing lab: Kenji Sugimoto. Depositing organization: Osaka Metropolitan University. Publication: Centromere/kinetochore localization of human centromere protein A (CENP-A) exogenously expressed as a fusion to green fluorescent protein. Sugimoto K, Fukuda R, Himeno M. Cell Struct Funct. 2000 Aug;25(4):253-61. PubMed 11129795.
Backbone
  Vector backbone: pEGFP-C1
  Backbone manufacturer: Clontech
  Vector type: Mammalian Expression
Growth in bacteria
  Bacterial resistance: Kanamycin, 50 μg/mL
  Growth temperature: 37°C
  Growth strain: DH5alpha
  Copy number: High Copy
Gene/Insert
  Gene/Insert name: CENP-A
  Species: H. sapiens (human)
  Insert size (bp): 430
  Mutation: See depositor comments below.
  Entrez Gene: CENPA (a.k.a. CENP-A, CenH3)
  Tag / fusion protein: GFP (N terminal on backbone)
  Cloning method: Restriction Enzyme; 5′ cloning site SacI (not destroyed); 3′ cloning site XhoI/SalI (destroyed during cloning)
  Sequencing primers: 5′ CMV-F
Terms and licenses: Academic/Nonprofit Terms; Industry Terms: Not Available to Industry
Depositor comments: The insert fragment with Sac I and Xho I sites was cloned into Sac I and Sal I sites of pEGFP-C1. Thus, there is no Xho I and Sal I site in pEGFP-AF8. The stop codon was also changed to TCG (..ctcggcTCGac-3’) Note that the cloning strategy adds additional amino acids onto the C-terminus of the insert (STVPRARDPPDLDN), but this does not interfere with the function.
How to cite: pEGFP-AF8 was a gift from Kenji Sugimoto (Addgene plasmid # 117803 ; http://n2t.net/addgene:117803 ; RRID:Addgene_117803)
