[The description below was written by a language model from this plasmid's Addgene catalogue record and pLannotate feature annotations shown in this document.]
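Description:
pEGFP-AF8 is a mammalian expression plasmid of about 5.1 kb, built on the Clontech pEGFP-C1 backbone, for producing human centromere protein A (CENP-A, the centromere-specific histone H3 variant) as a fusion to the C-terminus of EGFP. Transcription is driven by the human cytomegalovirus immediate early enhancer and promoter. The EGFP coding sequence is followed by a short stretch of residual multiple cloning site that acts as a linker, then by the CENPA open reading frame, and the transcript is terminated by the SV40 polyadenylation signal. The roughly 430 bp insert was placed between the SacI and SalI sites of the vector using a SacI/XhoI fragment, so the SacI site is retained while neither XhoI nor SalI remains at the 3′ junction. The depositor notes that the native stop codon was altered during cloning, so translation reads on into vector sequence and adds a short tail of extra amino acids to the C-terminus of CENP-A. This tail is reported not to interfere with function.

The plasmid is maintained in E. coli at high copy through a pUC-type ColE1 origin and also carries an f1 origin for single-stranded DNA production. A single Tn5 NeoR/KanR gene serves both hosts: a bacterial bla promoter gives kanamycin resistance in E. coli, while the adjacent SV40 enhancer/early promoter and an HSV TK polyadenylation signal allow G418 selection of transfected mammalian cells. The small ble, bGH poly(A) and large T antigen fragments in the annotation appear to be backbone remnants rather than functional elements. The construct is used to visualise centromere and kinetochore localisation of exogenously expressed CENP-A by fluorescence microscopy in mammalian cells.
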