Features (pLannotate 1.2.2; 16 found; start..end, strand, type, name):
     61..364     +  enhancer       CMV enhancer: human cytomegalovirus immediate early enhancer
    365..568     +  promoter       CMV promoter: human cytomegalovirus (CMV) immediate early promoter
    613..1329    +  CDS            EGFP: EGFP is a basic (constitutively fluorescent) green fluorescent protein published in 1996, derived from Aequorea victoria. It is reported to be a rapidly-maturing weak dimer with moderate acid sensitivity.
   1330..1351    +  misc_feature   MCS (fragment): multiple cloning site
   1363..1782    +  CDS            CENPA: CENPA_HUMAN - Experimental evidence at protein level: Swiss-Prot protein existence level 1. Histone H3-like nucleosomal protein that is specifically found in centromeric nucleosomes (PubMed:7962047, PubMed:9024683, PubMed:11756469, PubMed:14667408, PubMed:15702419, PubMed:15475964, PubMed:15282608, PubMed:17651496, PubMed:19114591, PubMed:27499292, PubMed:20739937). Replaces conventional H3 in the nucleosome core of centromeric chromatin at the inner plate of the kinetochore (PubMed:18072184). The presence of CENPA subtly modifies the nucleosome structure and the way DNA is wrapped around the
   1783..1808    +  misc_feature   MCS (fragment): multiple cloning site
   1825..1909    +  CDS            large T antigen (fragment): large T antigen from SV40 (simian virus 40)
   1932..2053    +  polyA_signal   SV40 poly(A) signal: SV40 polyadenylation signal
   2087..2515    -  rep_origin     f1 ori (sequence partly withheld): f1 bacteriophage origin of replication; arrow indicates direction of (+) strand synthesis
   2542..2646    +  promoter       AmpR promoter: bla
   2648..3005    +  promoter       SV40 promoter: SV40 enhancer and early promoter
   3040..3834    +  CDS            NeoR/KanR: aminoglycoside phosphotransferase from Tn5; aph(3')-II (or nptII); confers resistance to neomycin, kanamycin, and G418 (Geneticin®)
   3855..4007    +  CDS            ble (fragment): BLE_KLEPN - Experimental evidence at protein level: Swiss-Prot protein existence level 1. Binding protein with a strong affinity to the bleomycin family of antibiotics. Binds to CL990; an antimitotic-antibiotic compound. From Klebsiella pneumoniae.
   4066..4113    +  polyA_signal   HSV TK poly(A) signal: herpes simplex virus thymidine kinase polyadenylation signal (Cole and Stacy, 1985)
   4204..4220    -  polyA_signal   bGH poly(A) signal (fragment): bovine growth hormone polyadenylation signal
   4442..5030    +  rep_origin     ori: high-copy-number ColE1/pMB1/pBR322/pUC origin of replication
>Addgene plasmid #117803 | pEGFP-AF8 | addgene full sequence | sequence record 232434 | Addgene NGS Result
TAGTTATTAATAGTAATCAATTACGGGGTCATTAGTTCATAGCCCATATATGGAGTTCCGCGTTACATAA
CTTACGGTAAATGGCCCGCCTGGCTGACCGCCCAACGACCCCCGCCCATTGACGTCAATAATGACGTATG
TTCCCATAGTAACGCCAATAGGGACTTTCCATTGACGTCAATGGGTGGAGTATTTACGGTAAACTGCCCA
CTTGGCAGTACATCAAGTGTATCATATGCCAAGTACGCCCCCTATTGACGTCAATGACGGTAAATGGCCC
GCCTGGCATTATGCCCAGTACATGACCTTATGGGACTTTCCTACTTGGCAGTACATCTACGTATTAGTCA
TCGCTATTACCATGGTGATGCGGTTTTGGCAGTACATCAATGGGCGTGGATAGCGGTTTGACTCACGGGG
ATTTCCAAGTCTCCACCCCATTGACGTCAATGGGAGTTTGTTTTGGCACCAAAATCAACGGGACTTTCCA
AAATGTCGTAACAACTCCGCCCCATTGACGCAAATGGGCGGTAGGCGTGTACGGTGGGAGGTCTATATAA
GCAGAGCTGGTTTAGTGAACCGTCAGATCCGCTAGCGCTACCGGTCGCCACCATGGTGAGCAAGGGCGAG
GAGCTGTTCACCGGGGTGGTGCCCATCCTGGTCGAGCTGGACGGCGACGTAAACGGCCACAAGTTCAGCG
TGTCCGGCGAGGGCGAGGGCGATGCCACCTACGGCAAGCTGACCCTGAAGTTCATCTGCACCACCGGCAA
GCTGCCCGTGCCCTGGCCCACCCTCGTGACCACCCTGACCTACGGCGTGCAGTGCTTCAGCCGCTACCCC
GACCACATGAAGCAGCACGACTTCTTCAAGTCCGCCATGCCCGAAGGCTACGTCCAGGAGCGCACCATCT
TCTTCAAGGACGACGGCAACTACAAGACCCGCGCCGAGGTGAAGTTCGAGGGCGACACCCTGGTGAACCG
CATCGAGCTGAAGGGCATCGACTTCAAGGAGGACGGCAACATCCTGGGGCACAAGCTGGAGTACAACTAC
AACAGCCACAACGTCTATATCATGGCCGACAAGCAGAAGAACGGCATCAAGGTGAACTTCAAGATCCGCC
ACAACATCGAGGACGGCAGCGTGCAGCTCGCCGACCACTACCAGCAGAACACCCCCATCGGCGACGGCCC
CGTGCTGCTGCCCGACAACCACTACCTGAGCACCCAGTCCGCCCTGAGCAAAGACCCCAACGAGAAGCGC
GATCACATGGTCCTGCTGGAGTTCGTGACCGCCGCCGGGATCACTCTCGGCATGGACGAGCTGTACAAGT
CCGGACTCAGATCTCGAGCTCTGCGGCGTGTCATGGGCCCGCGCCGCCGGAGCCGAAAGCCCGAGGCCCC
GAGGAGGCGCAGCCCGAGCCCGACCCCGACCCCCGGCCCCTCCCGGCGGGGCCCCTCCTTAGGCGCTTCC
TCCCATCAACACAGTCGGCGGAGACAAGGTTGGCTAAAGGAGATCCGAAAGCTTCAGAAGAGCACACACC
TCTTGATAAGGAAGCTGCCCTTCAGCCGCCTGGCAAGAGAAATATGTGTTAAATTCACTCGTGGTGTGGA
CTTCAATTGGCAAGCCCAGGCCCTATTGGCCCTACAAGAGGCAGCAGAAGCATTTCTAGTTCATCTCTTT
GAGGACGCCTATCTCCTCACCTTACATGCAGGCCGAGTTACTCTCTTCCCAAAGGATGTGCAACTGGCCC
GGAGGATCCGGGGCCTTGAGGAGGGACTCGGCTCGACGGTACCGCGGGCCCGGGATCCACCGGATCTAGA
TAACTGATCATAATCAGCCATACCACATTTGTAGAGGTTTTACTTGCTTTAAAAAACCTCCCACACCTCC
CCCTGAACCTGAAACATAAAATGAATGCAATTGTTGTTGTTAACTTGTTTATTGCAGCTTATAATGGTTA
CAAATAAAGCAATAGCATCACAAATTTCACAAATAAAGCATTTTTTTCACTGCATTCTAGTTGTGGTTTG
TCCAAACTCATCAATGTATCTTAACGCGTAAATTGTAAGCGTTAATATTTTGTTAAAATTCGCGTTAAAT
TTTTGTTAAATCAGCTCATTTTTTAACCAATAGGCCGAAATCGGCAAAATCCCTTATAAATCAAAAGAAT
AGACCGAGATAGGGT
[37 nt withheld, positions 2186-2222]
AAAGAACGTGGACTCCAACGTCAAAGG
[49 nt withheld, positions 2250-2298]
T
[91 nt withheld, positions 2300-2390]
G
[124 nt withheld, positions 2392-2515]
CAGGTGGCACTTTTCGGGGAAATGTGCGCGGAACCCCTATTTGTTTATTTTTCTAAATACATTCAAATAT
GTATCCGCTCATGAGACAATAACCCTGATAAATGCTTCAATAATATTGAAAAAGGAAGAGTCCTGAGGCG
GAAAGAACCAGCTGTGGAATGTGTGTCAGTTAGGGTGTGGAAAGTCCCCAGGCTCCCCAGCAGGCAGAAG
TATGCAAAGCATGCATCTCAATTAGTCAGCAACCAGGTGTGGAAAGTCCCCAGGCTCCCCAGCAGGCAGA
AGTATGCAAAGCATGCATCTCAATTAGTCAGCAACCATAGTCCCGCCCCTAACTCCGCCCATCCCGCCCC
TAACTCCGCCCAGTTCCGCCCATTCTCCGCCCCATGGCTGACTAATTTTTTTTATTTATGCAGAGGCCGA
GGCCGCCTCGGCCTCTGAGCTATTCCAGAAGTAGTGAGGAGGCTTTTTTGGAGGCCTAGGCTTTTGCAAA
GATCGATCAAGAGACAGGATGAGGATCGTTTCGCATGATTGAACAAGATGGATTGCACGCAGGTTCTCCG
GCCGCTTGGGTGGAGAGGCTATTCGGCTATGACTGGGCACAACAGACAATCGGCTGCTCTGATGCCGCCG
TGTTCCGGCTGTCAGCGCAGGGGCGCCCGGTTCTTTTTGTCAAGACCGACCTGTCCGGTGCCCTGAATGA
ACTGCAAGACGAGGCAGCGCGGCTATCGTGGCTGGCCACGACGGGCGTTCCTTGCGCAGCTGTGCTCGAC
GTTGTCACTGAAGCGGGAAGGGACTGGCTGCTATTGGGCGAAGTGCCGGGGCAGGATCTCCTGTCATCTC
ACCTTGCTCCTGCCGAGAAAGTATCCATCATGGCTGATGCAATGCGGCGGCTGCATACGCTTGATCCGGC
TACCTGCCCATTCGACCACCAAGCGAAACATCGCATCGAGCGAGCACGTACTCGGATGGAAGCCGGTCTT
GTCGATCAGGATGATCTGGACGAAGAGCATCAGGGGCTCGCGCCAGCCGAACTGTTCGCCAGGCTCAAGG
CGAGCATGCCCGACGGCGAGGATCTCGTCGTGACCCATGGCGATGCCTGCTTGCCGAATATCATGGTGGA
AAATGGCCGCTTTTCTGGATTCATCGACTGTGGCCGGCTGGGTGTGGCGGACCGCTATCAGGACATAGCG
TTGGCTACCCGTGATATTGCTGAAGAGCTTGGCGGCGAATGGGCTGACCGCTTCCTCGTGCTTTACGGTA
TCGCCGCTCCCGATTCGCAGCGCATCGCCTTCTATCGCCTTCTTGACGAGTTCTTCTGAGCGGGACTCTG
GGGTTCGAAATGACCGACCAAGCGACGCCCAACCTGCCATCACGAGATTTCGATTCCACCGCCGCCTTCT
ATGAAAGGTTGGGCTTCGGAATCGTTTTCCGGGACGCCGGCTGGATGATCCTCCAGCGCGGGGATCTCAT
GCTGGAGTTCTTCGCCCACCCTAGGGGGAGGCTAACTGAAACACGGAAGGAGACAATACCGGAAGGAACC
CGCGCTATGACGGCAATAAAAAGACAGAATAAAACGCACGGTGTTGGGTCGTTTGTTCATAAACGCGGGG
TTCGGTCCCAGGGCTGGCACTCTGTCGATACCCCACCGAGACCCCATTGGGGCCAATACGCCCGCGTTTC
TTCCTTTTCCCCACCCCACCCCCCAAGTTCGGGTGAAGGCCCAGGGCTCGCAGCCAACGTCGGGGCGGCA
GGCCCTGCCATAGCCTCAGGTTACTCATATATACTTTAGATTGATTTAAAACTTCATTTTTAATTTAAAA
GGATCTAGGTGAAGATCCTTTTTGATAATCTCATGACCAAAATCCCTTAACGTGAGTTTTCGTTCCACTG
AGCGTCAGACCCCGTAGAAAAGATCAAAGGATCTTCTTGAGATCCTTTTTTTCTGCGCGTAATCTGCTGC
TTGCAAACAAAAAAACCACCGCTACCAGCGGTGGTTTGTTTGCCGGATCAAGAGCTACCAACTCTTTTTC
CGAAGGTAACTGGCTTCAGCAGAGCGCAGATACCAAATACTGTTCTTCTAGTGTAGCCGTAGTTAGGCCA
CCACTTCAAGAACTCTGTAGCACCGCCTACATACCTCGCTCTGCTAATCCTGTTACCAGTGGCTGCTGCC
AGTGGCGATAAGTCGTGTCTTACCGGGTTGGACTCAAGACGATAGTTACCGGATAAGGCGCAGCGGTCGG
GCTGAACGGGGGGTTCGTGCACACAGCCCAGCTTGGAGCGAACGACCTACACCGAACTGAGATACCTACA
GCGTGAGCTATGAGAAAGCGCCACGCTTCCCGAAGGGAGAAAGGCGGACAGGTATCCGGTAAGCGGCAGG
GTCGGAACAGGAGAGCGCACGAGGGAGCTTCCAGGGGGAAACGCCTGGTATCTTTATAGTCCTGTCGGGT
TTCGCCACCTCTGACTTGAGCGTCGATTTTTGTGATGCTCGTCAGGGGGGCGGAGCCTATGGAAAAACGC
CAGCAACGCGGCCTTTTTACGGTTCCTGGCCTTTTGCTGGCCTTTTGCTCACATGTTCTTTCCTGCGTTA
TCCCCTGATTCTGTGGATAACCGTATTACCGCCATGCAT
