>Addgene plasmid #117803 | pEGFP-AF8 | depositor partial sequence | sequence record 225106 | Insert Sequence
GAGCTCTGCGGCGTGTCATGGGCCCGCGCCGCCGGAGCCGAAAGCCCGAGGCCCCGAGGAGGCGCAGCCC
GAGCCCGACCCCGACCCCCGGCCCCTCCCGGCGGGGCCCCTCCTTAGGCGCTTCCTCCCATCAACACAGT
CGGCGGAGACAAGGTTGGCTAAAGGAGATCCGAAAGCTTCAGAAGAGCACACACCTCTTGATAAGGAAGC
TGCCCTTCAGCCGCCTGGCAAGAGAAATATGTGTTAAATTCACTCGTGGTGTGGACTTCAATTGGCAAGC
CCAGGCCCTATTGGCCCTACAAGAGGCAGCAGAAGCATTTCTAGTTCATCTCTTTGAGGACGCCTATCTC
CTCACCTTACATGCAGGCCGAGTTACTCTCTTCCCAAAGGATGTGCAACTGGCCCGGAGGATCCGGGGCC
TTGAGGAGGGACTCGGCTCGAC
